Addgene plasmid #215558: 5HT2A-APEX2
Purpose: Stable, inducible expression of 5HT2A
Depositing lab: Nevan Krogan. Depositing organization: University of California, San Francisco (UCSF). Publication: An automated proximity proteomics pipeline for subcellular proteome and protein interaction mapping. Zhong X, Li Q, Polacco BJ, Patil T, DiBerto JF, Vartak R, Xu J, Marley A, Foussard H, Roth BL, Eckhardt M, Von Zastrow M, Krogan NJ, Huttenhain R. bioRxiv. 2023 Apr 12:2023.04.11.536358. doi: 10.1101/2023.04.11.536358. Preprint. PubMed 37090610.
Backbone
  Vector backbone: pLVX
  Vector type: Lentiviral
Growth in bacteria
  Bacterial resistance: Ampicillin, 100 μg/mL
  Growth temperature: 37°C
  Growth strain: NEB Stable
  Copy number: High Copy
Gene/Insert
  Gene/Insert name: Flag tag-5HT2A(1-452)-APEX2-5HT2A (453-471)
  Species: H. sapiens (human)
  Cloning method: Other
Terms and licenses: Academic/Nonprofit Terms; Industry Terms: Not Available to Industry
Depositor comments: Please visit https://pubmed.ncbi.nlm.nih.gov/37090610/ for bioRxiv preprint.
How to cite: 5HT2A-APEX2 was a gift from Nevan Krogan (Addgene plasmid # 215558 ; http://n2t.net/addgene:215558 ; RRID:Addgene_215558)
