[The description below was written by a language model from this plasmid's Addgene catalogue record and pLannotate feature annotations shown in this document.]
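Description:
5HT2A-APEX2 is a lentiviral transfer plasmid on a pLVX backbone, built for stable, doxycycline-inducible expression of the human serotonin 2A receptor (HTR2A) fused to the APEX2 peroxidase. In bacteria it is maintained through a high-copy ColE1/pUC-type origin and selected with ampicillin via the β-lactamase gene. The viral portion carries HIV-1 long terminal repeats, the Ψ packaging signal with a gag fragment, the Rev response element, a cPPT/CTS and a WPRE. Together these elements allow the RNA genome to be packaged, exported from the nucleus, reverse transcribed and integrated when packaging functions are supplied in trans.

The payload is an all-in-one Tet-On arrangement. A human PGK promoter drives the Tet-On 3G transactivator in the forward orientation, followed by an SV40 promoter driving puromycin N-acetyltransferase for selection of transduced mammalian cells. Placed back-to-back with the PGK promoter and reading in the opposite direction, a TRE3GS promoter controls the receptor cassette, which ends at an SV40 polyadenylation signal. It is therefore transcribed only when doxycycline-bound transactivator engages the tet operators. According to the record, the insert is Flag-tagged 5HT2A residues 1–452, then APEX2, then the receptor's last residues 453–471. The peroxidase is thus inserted near the C-terminus rather than appended to it. The feature table agrees, showing a long HTR2A segment, an ascorbate peroxidase coding region (annotated by homology to pea APX1) and a short HTR2A fragment; the Flag tag itself is not annotated. The associated publication concerns automated proximity proteomics, consistent with using the fusion for APEX-based biotin labelling of proteins near the receptor.
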