Features (pLannotate 1.2.2; 27 found; start..end, strand, type, name):
    593..922     +  promoter       SV40 promoter: SV40 enhancer and early promoter
    931..1530    +  CDS            PuroR: puromycin N-acetyltransferase; pac from Streptomyces alboniger; confers resistance to puromycin
   1544..2132    +  misc_feature   WPRE: woodchuck hepatitis virus posttranscriptional regulatory element
   2149..2667    +  CDS            nef (fragment): NEF_HV1BR - Experimental evidence at protein level: Swiss-Prot protein existence level 1. Extracellular Nef protein targets CD4(+) T-lymphocytes for apoptosis by interacting with CXCR4 surface receptors (PubMed:14990729). From Human immunodeficiency virus type 1 group M subtype B (isolate BRU/LAI) (HIV-1).
   2715..2972    +  LTR            5' LTR (truncated): truncated 5' long terminal repeat (LTR) from HIV-1
   3122..3144    -  protein_bind   lac operator (fragment): The lac repressor binds to the lac operator to inhibit transcription in E. coli. This inhibition can be relieved by adding lactose or isopropyl-β-D-thiogalactopyranoside (IPTG). lac repressor encoded by lacI
   3148..3178    -  promoter       lac promoter: promoter for the E. coli lac operon
   3193..3214    -  protein_bind   CAP binding site: CAP binding activates transcription in the presence of cAMP. E. coli catabolite activator protein
   3227..3319    -  CDS            lacI (fragment): lac repressor; lacI; The lac repressor binds to the lac operator to inhibit transcription in E. coli. This inhibition can be relieved by adding lactose or isopropyl-β-D-thiogalactopyranoside (IPTG).
   3502..4090    -  rep_origin     ori: high-copy-number ColE1/pMB1/pBR322/pUC origin of replication
   4261..5121    -  CDS            AmpR: β-lactamase; bla; confers resistance to ampicillin, carbenicillin, and related antibiotics
   5122..5226    -  promoter       AmpR promoter: bla
   5274..5408    +  polyA_signal   SV40 poly(A) signal: SV40 polyadenylation signal
   5575..5904    +  CDS            nef (fragment): NEF_HV1BR - Experimental evidence at protein level: Swiss-Prot protein existence level 1. Extracellular Nef protein targets CD4(+) T-lymphocytes for apoptosis by interacting with CXCR4 surface receptors (PubMed:14990729). From Human immunodeficiency virus type 1 group M subtype B (isolate BRU/LAI) (HIV-1).
   5952..6209    +  LTR            5' LTR (truncated): truncated 5' long terminal repeat (LTR) from HIV-1
   6256..6381    +  misc_feature   HIV-1 Ψ: packaging signal of human immunodeficiency virus type 1
   6365..6703    +  CDS            HIV-1 gag (fragment): gag protein from human immunodeficiency virus 1; gag
   6878..7111    +  misc_feature   RRE: The Rev response element (RRE) of HIV-1 allows for Rev-dependent mRNA export from the nucleus to the cytoplasm.
   7488..7588    +  CDS            Rev (fragment): human immunodeficiency virus 1 (HIV-1) Rev protein; rev; enhances nuclear export of unspliced and incompletely spliced viral mRNAs
   7603..7718    +  misc_feature   cPPT/CTS: central polypurine tract and central termination sequence of HIV-1 (lacking the first T)
   7762..7896    +  polyA_signal   SV40 poly(A) signal: SV40 polyadenylation signal
   8080..8136    -  CDS            HTR2A (fragment): 5HT2A_HUMAN - Also known as HTR2. Experimental evidence at protein level: Swiss-Prot protein existence level 1. (Microbial infection) Acts as a receptor for human JC polyomavirus/JCPyV. From Homo sapiens (Human).
   8161..8907    -  CDS            APX1: APX1_PEA - Also known as APPX1. Experimental evidence at protein level: Swiss-Prot protein existence level 1. Plays a key role in hydrogen peroxide removal. From Pisum sativum (Garden pea).
   8932..10287   -  CDS            HTR2A: 5HT2A_HUMAN - Also known as HTR2. Experimental evidence at protein level: Swiss-Prot protein existence level 1. (Microbial infection) Acts as a receptor for human JC polyomavirus/JCPyV. From Homo sapiens (Human).
  10375..10742   -  promoter       TRE3GS promoter: 3rd-generation Tet-responsive promoter that can be activated by binding of Tet-On® 3G, modified to eliminate binding sites for endogenous mammalian transcription factors
  10759..11269   +  promoter       hPGK promoter: human phosphoglycerate kinase 1 promoter
  11288..582     +  CDS            Tet-On® 3G (across the origin): modified rtTA protein that binds tightly to promoters containing the tet operator in the presence of doxycycline
>Addgene plasmid #215558 | 5HT2A-APEX2 | addgene full sequence | sequence record 432523 | Addgene NGS Result
CCAATCGAGATGCTGGACAGGCATCATACCCACTCCTGCCCCCTGGAAGGCGAGTCATGGCAAGACTTTC
TGCGGAACAACGCCAAGTCATACCGCTGTGCTCTCCTCTCACATCGCGACGGGGCTAAAGTGCATCTCGG
CACCCGCCCAACAGAGAAACAGTACGAAACCCTGGAAAATCAGCTCGCGTTCCTGTGTCAGCAAGGCTTC
TCCCTGGAGAACGCACTGTACGCTCTGTCCGCCGTGGGCCACTTTACACTGGGCTGCGTATTGGAGGAAC
AGGAGCATCAAGTAGCAAAAGAGGAAAGAGAGACACCTACCACCGATTCTATGCCCCCACTTCTGAAACA
AGCAATTGAGCTGTTCGACCGGCAGGGAGCCGAACCTGCCTTCCTTTTCGGCCTGGAACTAATCATATGT
GGCCTGGAGAAACAGCTAAAGTGCGAAAGCGGCGGGCCGACCGACGCCCTTGACGATTTTGACTTAGACA
TGCTCCCAGCCGATGCCCTTGACGACTTTGACCTTGATATGCTGCCTGCTGACGCTCTTGACGATTTTGA
CCTTGACATGCTCCCCGGGTAAACGCGCGAATGTGTGTCAGTTAGGGTGTGGAAAGTCCCCAGGCTCCCC
AGCAGGCAGAAGTATGCAAAGCATGCATCTCAATTAGTCAGCAACCAGGTGTGGAAAGTCCCCAGGCTCC
CCAGCAGGCAGAAGTATGCAAAGCATGCATCTCAATTAGTCAGCAACCATAGTCCCGCCCCTAACTCCGC
CCATCCCGCCCCTAACTCCGCCCAGTTCCGCCCATTCTCCGCCCCATGGCTGACTAATTTTTTTTATTTA
TGCAGAGGCCGAGGCCGCCTCGGCCTCTGAGCTATTCCAGAAGTAGTGAGGAGGCTTTTTTGGAGGCCTA
GGCTTTTGCAAAACGCGACCATGACCGAGTACAAGCCCACGGTGCGCCTCGCCACCCGCGACGACGTCCC
CCGGGCCGTACGCACCCTCGCCGCCGCGTTCGCCGACTACCCCGCCACGCGCCACACCGTCGACCCGGAC
CGCCACATCGAGCGGGTCACCGAGCTGCAAGAACTCTTCCTCACGCGCGTCGGGCTCGACATCGGCAAGG
TGTGGGTCGCGGACGACGGCGCCGCGGTGGCGGTCTGGACCACGCCGGAGAGCGTCGAAGCGGGGGCGGT
GTTCGCCGAGATCGGCCCGCGCATGGCCGAGTTGAGCGGTTCCCGGCTGGCCGCGCAGCAACAGATGGAA
GGCCTCCTGGCGCCGCACCGGCCCAAGGAGCCCGCGTGGTTCCTGGCCACCGTCGGCGTCTCGCCCGACC
ACCAGGGCAAGGGTCTGGGCAGCGCCGTCGTGCTCCCCGGAGTGGAGGCGGCCGAGCGCGCCGGGGTGCC
CGCCTTCCTGGAGACCTCCGCGCCCCGCAACCTCCCCTTCTACGAGCGGCTCGGCTTCACCGTCACCGCC
GACGTCGAGGTGCCCGAAGGACCGCGCACCTGGTGCATGACCCGCAAGCCCGGTGCCTGAACGCGTCTGG
AACAATCAACCTCTGGATTACAAAATTTGTGAAAGATTGACTGGTATTCTTAACTATGTTGCTCCTTTTA
CGCTATGTGGATACGCTGCTTTAATGCCTTTGTATCATGCTATTGCTTCCCGTATGGCTTTCATTTTCTC
CTCCTTGTATAAATCCTGGTTGCTGTCTCTTTATGAGGAGTTGTGGCCCGTTGTCAGGCAACGTGGCGTG
GTGTGCACTGTGTTTGCTGACGCAACCCCCACTGGTTGGGGCATTGCCACCACCTGTCAGCTCCTTTCCG
GGACTTTCGCTTTCCCCCTCCCTATTGCCACGGCGGAACTCATCGCCGCCTGCCTTGCCCGCTGCTGGAC
AGGGGCTCGGCTGTTGGGCACTGACAATTCCGTGGTGTTGTCGGGGAAGCTGACGTCCTTTCCATGGCTG
CTCGCCTGTGTTGCCACCTGGATTCTGCGCGGGACGTCCTTCTGCTACGTCCCTTCGGCCCTCAATCCAG
CGGACCTTCCTTCCCGCGGCCTGCTGCCGGCTCTGCGGCCTCTTCCGCGTCTTCGCCTTCGCCCTCAGAC
GAGTCGGATCTCCCTTTGGGCCGCCTCCCCGCCTGGAATTAATTCTGCAGTCGAGACCTAGAAAAACATG
GAGCAATCACAAGTAGCAATACAGCAGCTACCAATGCTGATTGTGCCTGGCTAGAAGCACAAGAGGAGGA
GGAGGTGGGTTTTCCAGTCACACCTCAGGTACCTTTAAGACCAATGACTTACAAGGCAGCTGTAGATCTT
AGCCACTTTTTAAAAGAAAAGAGGGGACTGGAAGGGCTAATTCACTCCCAACGAAGACAAGATATCCTTG
ATCTGTGGATCTACCACACACAAGGCTACTTCCCTGATTAGCAGAACTACACACCAGGGCCAGGGGTCAG
ATATCCACTGACCTTTGGATGGTGCTACAAGCTAGTACCAGTTGAGCCAGATAAGGTAGAAGAGGCCAAT
AAAGGAGAGAACACCAGCTTGTTACACCCTGTGAGCCTGCATGGGATGGATGACCCGGAGAGAGAAGTGT
TAGAGTGGAGGTTTGACAGCCGCCTAGCATTTCATCACGTGGCCCGAGAGCTGCATCCGGAGTACTTCAA
GAACTGCTGATATCGAGCTTGCTACAAGGGACTTTCCGCTGGGGACTTTCCAGGGAGGCGTGGCCTGGGC
GGGACTGGGGAGTGGCGAGCCCTCAGATCCTGCATATAAGCAGCTGCTTTTTGCCTGTACTGGGTCTCTC
TGGTTAGACCAGATCTGAGCCTGGGAGCTCTCTGGCTAACTAGGGAACCCACTGCTTAAGCCTCAATAAA
GCTTGCCTTGAGTGCTTCAAGTAGTGTGTGCCCGTCTGTTGTGTGACTCTGGTAACTAGAGATCCCTCAG
ACCCTTTTAGTCAGTGTGGAAAATCTCTAGCAGTAGTAGTTCATGTCATCTTATTATTCAGTATTTATAA
CTTGCAAAGAAATGAATATCAGAGAGTGAGAGGCCTTGACATTGCTAGCGTTTACCGTCGACCTCTAGCT
AGAGCTTGGCGTAATCATGGTCATAGCTGTTTCCTGTGTGAAATTGTTATCCGCTCACAATTCCACACAA
CATACGAGCCGGAAGCATAAAGTGTAAAGCCTGGGGTGCCTAATGAGTGAGCTAACTCACATTAATTGCG
TTGCGCTCACTGCCCGCTTTCCAGTCGGGAAACCTGTCGTGCCAGCTGCATTAATGAATCGGCCAACGCG
CGGGGAGAGGCGGTTTGCGTATTGGGCGCTCTTCCGCTTCCTCGCTCACTGACTCGCTGCGCTCGGTCGT
TCGGCTGCGGCGAGCGGTATCAGCTCACTCAAAGGCGGTAATACGGTTATCCACAGAATCAGGGGATAAC
GCAGGAAAGAACATGTGAGCAAAAGGCCAGCAAAAGGCCAGGAACCGTAAAAAGGCCGCGTTGCTGGCGT
TTTTCCATAGGCTCCGCCCCCCTGACGAGCATCACAAAAATCGACGCTCAAGTCAGAGGTGGCGAAACCC
GACAGGACTATAAAGATACCAGGCGTTTCCCCCTGGAAGCTCCCTCGTGCGCTCTCCTGTTCCGACCCTG
CCGCTTACCGGATACCTGTCCGCCTTTCTCCCTTCGGGAAGCGTGGCGCTTTCTCATAGCTCACGCTGTA
GGTATCTCAGTTCGGTGTAGGTCGTTCGCTCCAAGCTGGGCTGTGTGCACGAACCCCCCGTTCAGCCCGA
CCGCTGCGCCTTATCCGGTAACTATCGTCTTGAGTCCAACCCGGTAAGACACGACTTATCGCCACTGGCA
GCAGCCACTGGTAACAGGATTAGCAGAGCGAGGTATGTAGGCGGTGCTACAGAGTTCTTGAAGTGGTGGC
CTAACTACGGCTACACTAGAAGAACAGTATTTGGTATCTGCGCTCTGCTGAAGCCAGTTACCTTCGGAAA
AAGAGTTGGTAGCTCTTGATCCGGCAAACAAACCACCGCTGGTAGCGGTGGTTTTTTTGTTTGCAAGCAG
CAGATTACGCGCAGAAAAAAAGGATCTCAAGAAGATCCTTTGATCTTTTCTACGGGGTCTGACGCTCAGT
GGAACGAAAACTCACGTTAAGGGATTTTGGTCATGAGATTATCAAAAAGGATCTTCACCTAGATCCTTTT
AAATTAAAAATGAAGTTTTAAATCAATCTAAAGTATATATGAGTAAACTTGGTCTGACAGTTACCAATGC
TTAATCAGTGAGGCACCTATCTCAGCGATCTGTCTATTTCGTTCATCCATAGTTGCCTGACTCCCCGTCG
TGTAGATAACTACGATACGGGAGGGCTTACCATCTGGCCCCAGTGCTGCAATGATACCGCGAGACCCACG
CTCACCGGCTCCAGATTTATCAGCAATAAACCAGCCAGCCGGAAGGGCCGAGCGCAGAAGTGGTCCTGCA
ACTTTATCCGCCTCCATCCAGTCTATTAATTGTTGCCGGGAAGCTAGAGTAAGTAGTTCGCCAGTTAATA
GTTTGCGCAACGTTGTTGCCATTGCTACAGGCATCGTGGTGTCACGCTCGTCGTTTGGTATGGCTTCATT
CAGCTCCGGTTCCCAACGATCAAGGCGAGTTACATGATCCCCCATGTTGTGCAAAAAAGCGGTTAGCTCC
TTCGGTCCTCCGATCGTTGTCAGAAGTAAGTTGGCCGCAGTGTTATCACTCATGGTTATGGCAGCACTGC
ATAATTCTCTTACTGTCATGCCATCCGTAAGATGCTTTTCTGTGACTGGTGAGTACTCAACCAAGTCATT
CTGAGAATAGTGTATGCGGCGACCGAGTTGCTCTTGCCCGGCGTCAATACGGGATAATACCGCGCCACAT
AGCAGAACTTTAAAAGTGCTCATCATTGGAAAACGTTCTTCGGGGCGAAAACTCTCAAGGATCTTACCGC
TGTTGAGATCCAGTTCGATGTAACCCACTCGTGCACCCAACTGATCTTCAGCATCTTTTACTTTCACCAG
CGTTTCTGGGTGAGCAAAAACAGGAAGGCAAAATGCCGCAAAAAAGGGAATAAGGGCGACACGGAAATGT
TGAATACTCATACTCTTCCTTTTTCAATATTATTGAAGCATTTATCAGGGTTATTGTCTCATGAGCGGAT
ACATATTTGAATGTATTTAGAAAAATAAACAAATAGGGGTTCCGCGCACATTTCCCCGAAAAGTGCCACC
TGACGTCGACGGATCGGGAGATCAACTTGTTTATTGCAGCTTATAATGGTTACAAATAAAGCAATAGCAT
CACAAATTTCACAAATAAAGCATTTTTTTCACTGCATTCTAGTTGTGGTTTGTCCAAACTCATCAATGTA
TCTTATCATGTCTGGATCAACTGGATAACTCAAGCTAACCAAAATCATCCCAAACTTCCCACCCCATACC
CTATTACCACTGCCAATTACCTGTGGTTTCATTTACTCTAAACCTGTGATTCCTCTGAATTATTTTCATT
TTAAAGAAATTGTATTTGTTAAATATGTACTACAAACTTAGTAGTTGGAAGGGCTAATTCACTCCCAAAG
AAGACAAGATATCCTTGATCTGTGGATCTACCACACACAAGGCTACTTCCCTGATTAGCAGAACTACACA
CCAGGGCCAGGGGTCAGATATCCACTGACCTTTGGATGGTGCTACAAGCTAGTACCAGTTGAGCCAGATA
AGGTAGAAGAGGCCAATAAAGGAGAGAACACCAGCTTGTTACACCCTGTGAGCCTGCATGGGATGGATGA
CCCGGAGAGAGAAGTGTTAGAGTGGAGGTTTGACAGCCGCCTAGCATTTCATCACGTGGCCCGAGAGCTG
CATCCGGAGTACTTCAAGAACTGCTGATATCGAGCTTGCTACAAGGGACTTTCCGCTGGGGACTTTCCAG
GGAGGCGTGGCCTGGGCGGGACTGGGGAGTGGCGAGCCCTCAGATCCTGCATATAAGCAGCTGCTTTTTG
CCTGTACTGGGTCTCTCTGGTTAGACCAGATCTGAGCCTGGGAGCTCTCTGGCTAACTAGGGAACCCACT
GCTTAAGCCTCAATAAAGCTTGCCTTGAGTGCTTCAAGTAGTGTGTGCCCGTCTGTTGTGTGACTCTGGT
AACTAGAGATCCCTCAGACCCTTTTAGTCAGTGTGGAAAATCTCTAGCAGTGGCGCCCGAACAGGGACTT
GAAAGCGAAAGGGAAACCAGAGGAGCTCTCTCGACGCAGGACTCGGCTTGCTGAAGCGCGCACGGCAAGA
GGCGAGGGGCGGCGACTGGTGAGTACGCCAAAAATTTTGACTAGCGGAGGCTAGAAGGAGAGAGATGGGT
GCGAGAGCGTCAGTATTAAGCGGGGGAGAATTAGATCGCGATGGGAAAAAATTCGGTTAAGGCCAGGGGG
AAAGAAAAAATATAAATTAAAACATATAGTATGGGCAAGCAGGGAGCTAGAACGATTCGCAGTTAATCCT
GGCCTGTTAGAAACATCAGAAGGCTGTAGACAAATACTGGGACAGCTACAACCATCCCTTCAGACAGGAT
CAGAAGAACTTAGATCATTATATAATACAGTAGCAACCCTCTATTGTGTGCATCAAAGGATAGAGATAAA
AGACACCAAGGAAGCTTTAGACAAGATAGAGGAAGAGCAAAACAAAAGTAAGACCACCGCACAGCAAGCG
GCCGGCCGCTGATCTTCAGACCTGGAGGAGGAGATATGAGGGACAATTGGAGAAGTGAATTATATAAATA
TAAAGTAGTAAAAATTGAACCATTAGGAGTAGCACCCACCAAGGCAAAGAGAAGAGTGGTGCAGAGAGAA
AAAAGAGCAGTGGGAATAGGAGCTTTGTTCCTTGGGTTCTTGGGAGCAGCAGGAAGCACTATGGGCGCAG
CGTCAATGACGCTGACGGTACAGGCCAGACAATTATTGTCTGGTATAGTGCAGCAGCAGAACAATTTGCT
GAGGGCTATTGAGGCGCAACAGCATCTGTTGCAACTCACAGTCTGGGGCATCAAGCAGCTCCAGGCAAGA
ATCCTGGCTGTGGAAAGATACCTAAAGGATCAACAGCTCCTGGGGATTTGGGGTTGCTCTGGAAAACTCA
TTTGCACCACTGCTGTGCCTTGGAATGCTAGTTGGAGTAATAAATCTCTGGAACAGATTTGGAATCACAC
GACCTGGATGGAGTGGGACAGAGAAATTAACAATTACACAAGCTTAATACACTCCTTAATTGAAGAATCG
CAAAACCAGCAAGAAAAGAATGAACAAGAATTATTGGAATTAGATAAATGGGCAAGTTTGTGGAATTGGT
TTAACATAACAAATTGGCTGTGGTATATAAAATTATTCATAATGATAGTAGGAGGCTTGGTAGGTTTAAG
AATAGTTTTTGCTGTACTTTCTATAGTGAATAGAGTTAGGCAGGGATATTCACCATTATCGTTTCAGACC
CACCTCCCAACCCCGAGGGGACCCGACAGGCCCGAAGGAATAGAAGAAGAAGGTGGAGAGAGAGACAGAG
ACAGATCCATTCGATTAGTGAACGGATCTCGACGGTATCGCCTTTAAAAGAAAAGGGGGGATTGGGGGGT
ACAGTGCAGGGGAAAGAATAGTAGACATAATAGCAACAGACATACAAACTAAAGAATTACAAAAACAAAT
TACAAAAATTCAAAATTTTCGGGTTTATTACAGGGACAGCAGAGATCCAGTTTATCGACTTAACTTGTTT
ATTGCAGCTTATAATGGTTACAAATAAGGCAATAGCATCACAAATTTCACAAATAAGGCATTTTTTTCAC
TGCATTCTAGTTTTGGTTTGTCCAAACTCATCAATGTATCTTATCATGTCTGGATCTCAAATCCCTCGGA
AGCTGCGCCTGTCTTAGGTTGGAGTGATACATTTTTATCACTTTTACCCGTCTTTGGATTAGGCAGTAGC
TCTGACGGCCCTCCTGTCTTAGGTTAGTGAAAAATGTCACTCTCTTACCCGTCATTGGCTGTCCAGCTTA
GCTCGCAGGGGAGGTGGTCTGGATCCCTATACGCAGGAGACTTTCTCGTTAACGCCGTCACTATTGTCTT
TGGAGGCTTCTTCACTTCCTGAGCCTCCCCCTGAGCCTCCGGCATCGGCAAATCCCAGCTCGCTCAGCTT
CTGGTGGGCCTCGGCATAATCGGCGAAGAAGGCATCCTCGTCGGCGGCGTACTTATCCACCAGGGGTCTG
AACACGGGGTCGGACAGCAGGGCCTTGTCGCTAGGCAGCTGCAGCAGGCCCTCTTTCTCGCCGCTCAGCA
GCTCGGTGAAGTAGCTGTTGTCGAAGATCAGGGGGTTGCTGGTCCAGGGGCCCTCGAAGCCGCTTCTCTC
TTTGTGGGCGGCTCCGATTGTGTGGCCGCCAGACAGAGCCACGATATCCTGGTCGGTCAGGCCCATGGCC
TTGCCGAACACATCTCTCAGGTGGTCGCTGCCCTTGGTAGGATCGGGCAGTCTGCCCTCTGGAGGAGGCT
CAGGCTTGTCCTCTCTGCCGGGGTGGAAGGGCACCTTAGGTCCGCCTGTCACTTCCACAGCCACCACGCC
GGCCAGCTGGTAGAAGTCGGCGTAGCTCAGGATGGGGAACTCGGCCTTCAGAGGTTCCAGCAGCCGCACG
GCGATATCCAGTCCATTGTTGGCGCTGTGGGCCAGCTCGGCAGGGTGCTTAATGGTGCCGAAAGGGCCGC
CTGTCTTGGTGCCCTTATCGAAGGTGCCGGCGCTGTGAAAGGCCAGTCTCAGCATCAGAGGGGCGCATCT
CTTCTCGGCGATAAAGCCCCGCAGCTTCTTCTTGGCCTTTTCCACGGCGTCCTGGTAATCGGCAGACACG
GTAGGGTAGCTCTTGCCGCCGCTGCCTCCACCTGAACCGCCGTGCTGTTTGCCCAGGGCCACCATACTGC
AGTCGTTGTCTGTGGTCTTGGCATCTTGTTTAGAGTTTTTTTTCTGCCCCATCTGCAGTTGGGAGCTCTT
ATATGCCAGTGCGGGTATAGTATTGACCAGTATAAGCTGGAGTGGCTTCTTATTCTCTTTGTACTGACAC
TGGATGTACCGGGAAAAAGCGGACCGATAGGTTTTGTTAAAAAGGGTGTAGACCAATGGATTCACAGCTG
AGGACAGATATCCGATCCATACAAACACGTTCAACAAAGCTCCGATAACATCCTCGTTGCAGGACTCTTT
GCAGATAACCGCCATGATGTTCGTTATAAAGAATGGACACCACATCACAACAAACAGGAAAAACACAATG
CCCAGGACCTTGCAAGCCTTCTGCTCGTTGCTGATGCTTTGCATGGTGCGCCGGCCAGTATAAGACCCGG
GCTCTCGGTGTATGCTCCGCTGGAACAGTTTCTCGCTGCTCAGGGAGGATTGAGGCAGGAAGCTAAAACT
TGCAAGCTTGGCCCGGGTGCCCAAATCGCTAACGCAAAGGGTCGCTTCCTTTTGAAGGGACTTAATTGTC
AGGAAGTAAGTGATCACCATAATGGTAAGAGGAATGAAGAAGGACACGAAGCTTCCTATAAGTACGAAAT
TGTCATCAGCCAGAAGGCAACTGCCCTCTTTGAAGACCTTAGAGTCATCCTGAAGGCCAAATACAGGTAT
CGGCATGCTGATGCCAACTGAAATGGTCCAGACCGCGATGATTTTCAGAAAGGCTTTAGTTCGGCTGTTG
AATCTGCTGTGGTGGATGGGGTTTTGAATAGCGACGTAGCGATCCAGGCTAATAGCACAAAGGTGCATTA
TGCTTGCGGTACTAAAGAGAACGTCCAGATAGATCCAGACGGCACACAACTTGGATGGGAGTGGCCAGCG
GTACCCGTACAGTATAGTCAACATGGATACAGGCATCACCAGAAACCCAAGCAGCATATCCGCAATCGCC
AGAGACATCAGGAAGTAGTTCGTGGCGTTCTGCAGCTTTTTTTCCAGGGACACGGCCATGATTACGAGAA
TATTGCCAGCTATAGTGAGTATGATAACCACGGCGGTGAGCAGCGCAGACCAGTTCTTTTCCTGCAAATG
CAGGAGAGACAAACAACTTGGGGACAGGCATCCCTCACAGGACAGATTGGTCCGGTTTTCACTGTCTACT
GTCCAATTGAAGGCGTCTGATGTATTAGCCTCACCACTGTTGAAGTCGTTGGAGTAAAGTCGGGTATCAT
CATTGAGCTGCATGAGAGAGTTAGTTGTGCTGGACAGTGAGGTATTCTCCTCGCACAAGATATCCATATC
GATGCTGGCGTCATCATCGTCCTTGTAGTCGGCGAATACCAGGCAGAAGATGTAGCTCAGGGCGATGATC
GTCTTCATGAATTCTTTACGAGGGTAGGAAGTGGTACGGAAAGTTGGTATAAGACAAAAGTGTTGTGGAA
TTGAAGTTTACTCAAAAAATCAGCACTCTTTTATAGGCGCCCTGGTTTACATAAGCAAAGCTTATACGTT
CTCTATCACTGATAGGGAGTAAACTGGATATACGTTCTCTATCACTGATAGGGAGTAAACTGTAGATACG
TTCTCTATCACTGATAGGGAGTAAACTGGTCATACGTTCTCTATCACTGATAGGGAGTAAACTCCTTATA
CGTTCTCTATCACTGATAGGGAGTAAAGTCTGCATACGTTCTCTATCACTGATAGGGAGTAAACTCTTCA
TACGTTCTCTATCACTGATAGGGAGTAAACTCGAGGTGATAATTCCACGGGGTTGGGGTTGCGCCTTTTC
CAAGGCAGCCCTGGGTTTGCGCAGGGACGCGGCTGCTCTGGGCGTGGTTCCGGGAAACGCAGCGGCGCCG
ACCCTGGGTCTCGCACATTCTTCACGTCCGTTCGCAGCGTCACCCGGATCTTCGCCGCTACCCTTGTGGG
CCCCCCGGCGACGCTTCCTGCTCCGCCCCTAAGTCGGGAAGGTTCCTTGCGGTTCGCGGCGTGCCGGACG
TGACAAACGGAAGCCGCACGTCTCACTAGTACCCTCGCAGACGGACAGCGCCAGGGAGCAATGGCAGCGC
GCCGACCGCGATGGGCTGTGGCCAATAGCGGCTGCTCAGCAGGGCGCGCCGAGAGCAGCGGCCGGGAAGG
GGCGGTGCGGGAGGCGGGGTGTGGGGCGGTAGTGTGGGCCCTGTTCCTGCCCGCGCGGTGTTCCGCATTC
TGCAAGCCTCCGGAGCGCACGTCGGCAGTCGGCTCCCTCGTTGACCGAATCACCGACCTCTCTCCCCAGG
GGGATCATCGAATTACCATGTCTAGACTGGACAAGAGCAAAGTCATAAACTCTGCTCTGGAATTACTCAA
TGGAGTCGGTATCGAAGGCCTGACGACAAGGAAACTCGCTCAAAAGCTGGGAGTTGAGCAGCCTACCCTG
TACTGGCACGTGAAGAACAAGCGGGCCCTGCTCGATGCCCTG
